>Addgene plasmid #85237 | pH6Z-227 | addgene full sequence | sequence record 172631 | Addgene NGS Result
CCGTTTTACTCTCAATGGGTTGGAGGATTTTGAATTATATTGCGATATTACGGAGCGGCAGATAAACAAC
AGAAAAGTCATTGTCCAGATAGAAAGCTTATCGATACCGTCGACCTCGAGGGGGGGCCCGGTACCAGCTT
TTGTTCCCTTTAGTGAGGGTTAATTTCGAGCTTGGCGTAATCATGGTCATAGCTGTTTCCTGTGTGAAAT
TGTTATCCGCTCACAATTCCACACAACATACGAGCCGGAAGCATAAAGTGTAAAGCCTGGGGTGCCTAAT
GAGTGAGCTAACTCACATTAATTGCGTTGCGCTCACTGCCCGCTTTCCAGTCGGGAAACCTGTCGTGCCA
GCTGCATTAATGAATCGGCCAACGCGCGGGGAGAGGCGGTTTGCGTATTGGGCGCTCTTCCGCTTCCTCG
CTCACTGACTCGCTGCGCTCGGTCGTTCGGCTGCGGCGAGCGGTATCAGCTCACTCAAAGGCGGTAATAC
GGTTATCCACAGAATCAGGGGATAACGCAGGAAAGAACATGTGAGCAAAAGGCCAGCAAAAGGCCAGGAA
CCGTAAAAAGGCCGCGTTGCTGGCGTTTTTCCATAGGCTCCGCCCCCCTGACGAGCATCACAAAAATCGA
CGCTCAAGTCAGAGGTGGCGAAACCCGACAGGACTATAAAGATACCAGGCGTTTCCCCCTGGAAGCTCCC
TCGTGCGCTCTCCTGTTCCGACCCTGCCGCTTACCGGATACCTGTCCGCCTTTCTCCCTTCGGGAAGCGT
GGCGCTTTCTCATAGCTCACGCTGTAGGTATCTCAGTTCGGTGTAGGTCGTTCGCTCCAAGCTGGGCTGT
GTGCACGAACCCCCCGTTCAGCCCGACCGCTGCGCCTTATCCGGTAACTATCGTCTTGAGTCCAACCCGG
TAAGACACGACTTATCGCCACTGGCAGCAGCCACTGGTAACAGGATTAGCAGAGCGAGGTATGTAGGCGG
TGCTACAGAGTTCTTGAAGTGGTGGCCTAACTACGGCTACACTAGAAGAACAGTATTTGGTATCTGCGCT
CTGCTGAAGCCAGTTACCTTCGGAAAAAGAGTTGGTAGCTCTTGATCCGGCAAACAAACCACCGCTGGTA
GCGGTGGTTTTTTTGTTTGCAAGCAGCAGATTACGCGCAGAAAAAAAGGATCTCAAGAAGATCCTTTGAT
CTTTTCTACGGGGTCTGACGCTCAGTGGAACGAAAACTCACGTTAAGGGATTTTGGTCATGAGATTATCA
AAAAGGATCTTCACCTAGATCCTTTTAAATTAAAAATGAAGTTTTAAATCAATCTAAAGTATATATGAGT
AAACTTGGTCTGACAGTTACCAATGCTTAATCAGTGAGGCACCTATCTCAGCGATCTGTCTATTTCGTTC
ATCCATAGTTGCCTGACTCCCCGTCGTGTAGATAACTACGATACGGGAGGGCTTACCATCTGGCCCCAGT
GCTGCAATGATACCGCGAGACCCACGCTCACCGGCTCCAGATTTATCAGCAATAAACCAGCCAGCCGGAA
GGGCCGAGCGCAGAAGTGGTCCTGCAACTTTATCCGCCTCCATCCAGTCTATTAATTGTTGCCGGGAAGC
TAGAGTAAGTAGTTCGCCAGTTAATAGTTTGCGCAACGTTGTTGCCATTGCTACAGGCATCGTGGTGTCA
CGCTCGTCGTTTGGTATGGCTTCATTCAGCTCCGGTTCCCAACGATCAAGGCGAGTTACATGATCCCCCA
TGTTGTGCAAAAAAGCGGTTAGCTCCTTCGGTCCTCCGATCGTTGTCAGAAGTAAGTTGGCCGCAGTGTT
ATCACTCATGGTTATGGCAGCACTGCATAATTCTCTTACTGTCATGCCATCCGTAAGATGCTTTTCTGTG
ACTGGTGAGTACTCAACCAAGTCATTCTGAGAATAGTGTATGCGGCGACCGAGTTGCTCTTGCCCGGCGT
CAATACGGGATAATACCGCGCCACATAGCAGAACTTTAAAAGTGCTCATCATTGGAAAACGTTCTTCGGG
GCGAAAACTCTCAAGGATCTTACCGCTGTTGAGATCCAGTTCGATGTAACCCACTCGTGCACCCAACTGA
TCTTCAGCATCTTTTACTTTCACCAGCGTTTCTGGGTGAGCAAAAACAGGAAGGCAAAATGCCGCAAAAA
AGGGAATAAGGGCGACACGGAAATGTTGAATACTCATACTCTTCCTTTTTCAATATTATTGAAGCATTTA
TCAGGGTTATTGTCTCATGAGCGGATACATATTTGAATGTATTTAGAAAAATAAACAAATAGGGGTTCCG
CGCACATTTCCCCGAAAAGTGCCACCTG
[124 nt withheld, positions 2339-2462]
C
[91 nt withheld, positions 2464-2554]
A
[49 nt withheld, positions 2556-2604]
CCTTTGACGTTGGAGTCCACGTTCTTT
[37 nt withheld, positions 2632-2668]
ACCCTATCTCGGTCTATTCTTTTGATTTATAAGGGATTTTGCCGATTTCGGCCTATTGGTTAAAAAATGA
GCTGATTTAACAAAAATTTAACGCGAATTTTAACAAAATATTAACGCTTACAATTTCCATTCGCCATTCA
GGCTGCGCAACTGTTGGGAAGGGCGATCGGTGCGGGCCTCTTCGCTATTACGCCAGCTGGCGAAAGGGGG
ATGTGCTGCAAGGCGATTAAGTTGGGTAACGCCAGGGTTTTCCCAGTCACGACGTTGTAAAACGACGGCC
AGTGAATTGTAATACGACTCACTATAGGGCGAATTGGAGCTCCACCGCGGTGGCGGCCGCTCTAGAACTA
GTGGATCCCCCGGGCTGCAGGAATTCGATATCAAGCTTGAACTGGGTAGAGCCACTCACAGCTCAGCAAG
GCCTACTGCCTTAATAAACTCAAACTCTGTGGGCAGGGCATAGCTGAGTAAAAGGTAGCAGAAACTTCTG
CGGACTTAAACATCCCATCTGACAGCTCTGAAGAGAGCCGTGGTACTCCCGGCATGGTGTTTGAGCTCTG
AGAATGGACATACTGCCTCCTCAAGTGGGTCCCTGAACCCCATGTAGCCTAACTGGGAGACAACTCCTAG
TAAGGGCCAACAGACACCTCATACAGGTGGGAGCCCCTCTTCAATGAAGCTTACGTGTTTTCTTGGTACT
CAGATTTTGATTTTTCAGCGCTAGAGATTTCAGAACGCGCTCGTCGTCGAATCAGGTCACTCCTGTACGA
CTTAAAACAGAAGTTTTCGGAGCAAGAAATTTCTGTTTTACCGGTAGCGTCACAGATGTGTATCTTCTGT
GCATTATATAAACAAAACAAACTTAGTCTAGAATACGTTTCTGGTGACTTAAAGACTTCTGTTTTTAGTC
CAATTATAATAAAGGATTGTTTATGCGTGCAGACGACAATTTCTACAACTCAGATGCTGCCAGGTACAAA
GAGCTCAGCGATATTTCCGGTATATGACCTTCGTAAGCTGCTCAGTGCACTTGTCATTTCGGAAGGTAGC
GTCAGATTCGATATATAATGTCTTTGAAGGACTATCTGAGACAGTCAATTTCTAAAGATTTGGAGGTGAG
ACATCGAGATTCTTTAAAGATTAGATTAGGGGAGAGACATCCGTTGAGTGTGCATCAGCATATGATCGCC
GCTAGGCAGATCATTAAATCGGACAATGCGGAACACCAGCATGTCATATCTTCTTTGAGTGGTTTTTTGG
ATAAGCAGAAGAGTTTTTTAAAAGTGCAACAAAGAGCTTTAAAGCAGCTAGAGAAATTGGACGTTGATGA
AATAATTGATACGGCGGCGGAAGTGAAAGCAGTCAGTAATAATATAAAAGAAACTCTTATGGCAAGCACT
GAATTAGAATAATTATGGACAACGGTGTGGAGACACCTCAAGGTCAAAAAACTCAGCCGATAAATTTGCC
ACCAGATAGGAAAAGGTTGAGAAAACATGACGGACTTGGAAAAGGTGTTAAACGAAAACTTTTTGCCGAA
GATAGCTCTCCGTTAAAGAAACAGATCCCCGCCTGCAGCGATATGGAAACACTTTCTTCGCCTGTAAAGT
TTGGATGCAAGTCGCGAAGTGCTTCTGCTCTCGATGAAAGTTTTGGAAAATGTAAACACGAAACTGCTTG
CGATTGTTCTGCGATAGAGGAATTGCTTTGTCACGAGTCGCTTTTAGACTCGCCGATGAAACTGTCGAAT
GCCCACACCATCTTCAGCTCAGACAAATGGAAACTGGAGCTAGAGAAAATTATAGCTTCAAAGCAGATCT
TTCTAGACATGAGCGAGAATGTTGAACTTGTAGCCTACGGCGAGACTTTGTGTAACCTGAGAATTTTCGA
AAAGATCAGCTCGCCGTTTTTGTTTGACGTGCAAAGCGAGGAGCGTTCGTATTCAGTGGTTTACGTCCCT
CACAACAAAGAACTTTGTGGACAGTTTTGTCAACCTGAAAAGACTATGGCTCGAGTTCTCGGAGTGGGTG
CCTACGGGAAGGTGTTTGATCTAGATAAAGTGGCCATAAAGACGGCCAACGAAGACGAGAGTGTCATTTC
GGCTTTTATAGCCGGTGTCATCCGTGCAAAATCGGGAGCCGACTTATTATCTCACGACTGTGTTATTAAT
AACCTTCTGATTTCAAATTCCGTTTGTATGGATCATAAAGTGTCTTTGTCACGTACTTATGATGTTGATC
TCTATAAGTTCGAAGATTGGGATGTCAGGAATGTAATGAATTATTACAGTGTGTTTTGTAAGTTAGCTGA
TGCTGTAAGGTTTCTAAATCTGAAATGTAGAATTAATCATTTCGATATCTCACCTATGAATATCTTTATA
AATCATAAAAAAGAGATAATCTTTGATGCCGTGTTGGCGGATTACAGCTTGTCCGAAATACATCCCGAGT
ATAACGGCACGTGTGCTATTGCTAAAGAGTATGACAGAAATCTTCAACTTGTGCCAATCAGTCGTAACAA
ATTCTGTGACATGTTTAATCCTGGATTTCGACCACTTGTCGCCAATGCAATGATATTGGTCAATGTATGC
GAGGCTTTTGATGGTGAAAATAATCCTCTTAGACACTGTAATTTGGATCTGTGCGCCTTTGCTCAGGTCG
TATTATTGTGTGTCCTGAGAATGACAGATAAACGCGGATGTCGCGAAGCTCAGCTATACTACGAGAAAAG
GTTGTTTGCGTTGGCTAACGAGGCCTGTCGATTGAATCCTCTTAGATATCCATTTGCTTACAGGGACGCT
TGCTGTAAAGTATTGGCTGAGCATGTAGTGTTGCTAGGGTTATTGTTTTACCGAGACGTGGTTGATATAT
ATGAAAAAATATACGATTTTCTAGATGAAAGAGGGGAATTTGGGTTACGAGACCTGTTTGAGGCAACTTT
TTTAAATAATAGTAAACTTACCAGACGTCAGCCAATCAGAGGAGGTCTTGCGTCTCTACAGTCGTCCGAG
TATGGAGAAAAACTTTTACATGACCTTAGAGCGTTGTTCTTGATCACTTCTTCTGCAGATCTGGATAAAG
ATACATCATCTCTCTTTCAGATGTGATATAGTAATGGATCTTAATCAGATATCTGAAACACTAAGTGCCG
TGGCAGAAGAAGAGCCTTTAACCATGTTTTTACTTGATAAACTGTACGCCATACGGGAAAAGATCAAGCA
AGTTCCATTTTCGATTGTTCGCTTGTGTCATGTTTACTGCATGCTAATAAAATATAACGCTTCTAACAAT
AATTGCATTTTGGGCCGTAAACTTATTGAGGAAATGCAGCAGTTTTTGTGCGGCGCGAGAGTAGATGGAT
CGGAAGACGTTTCTATGGATATGAGTGAATTGTGCAAGCTGTACGATTACTGTCCGTTATTGTGTTCTGC
TCTGTGTCGTGCGCCTTGTGTATTTGTGAACAAGTTATTTAAAATCGTAGAGCGTGAAACTCGGGGGCAG
TCGGAAAATCCGCTCTGGCATGCGTTACGGAGATATACCGTGACAGCAACTAAGCTGTATGACATCTACA
CGACAAGAAATTTTTTAGAACATAAGGGACAGCAGTTTTTTGGGGAAGCGGTGATTTACGGCGCGAAACA
TGAGCGTGTTATTAGACACCTCGTAGCGATCTTTTACGTTAAAAGGGAAGTCAAGGAAACGTTGGGATTG
CTGCTTGATCCTTCATCTGGAGTTTTCGGTGCGTCTCTAGACGCGTGTTTTGGAATTTCATTCAATGAGG
ATGGATTCCTGATGGTTAAGGAAAAAGCCTTGATTTTTGAGATTAAATTCAGATATAAATATTTACGGGA
TAAAGAAGATCACTTTGTTTCTGAACTATTAAAAAACCCCACGGAGAAATCTTTTTCGGATTTTATTTTA
TCTCATCCGGTGCCTGCCATAGAGTTTCGAGAAAGAGGGAAGATTCCGTCATCTAGAGAATATTTAATGA
CGTATGATTTTCAATATCGTCCTCAGAGAAAGTTGCGCACTTGCCCCACTCCAGCTATTTTGACACCTCA
TATCAAACAACTGTTGTGTTTGAACGAGACACAGACGTCTACGGTAATCGTTTTTGATTGTAAGAGCCAC
TTGAGTGAGCAGAAGCTGTCTGTGTTTCAGAAGGCTGTGTTTACCGTGAACGTATTCGTAAATCCGAAAC
ACAGGTATTTTTTTCAGAGTCTGTTACAACAATATGTAATGACTCAGTTTTATATTAATGATCATAGTAA
TCCAGAATATATCGAGAGTACGGAAGTGCCTTCTGTTCACATTGTGACGGCTCTCTTCAGGAGAAGAACA
GAGGAAGAAAGGAGTTTGCATTTGGTGATTGATGAGACGGAATATATAGAAGAAGAAATACCTTTGGCCT
TGATTGTGACTCCGGTGGCACCGAATCCGGAATTTACTTGTCGTGTTATAACAGACATATGCAATCTGTG
GGAAAATAATATTTGCAAGCAGACCAGTTTACAAGTATGGGCACAAAGTGCTGTAAACCAGTATCTTGCG
GCATGTGTAAGAAAACCGAAAACACCCTGATGGATTACAAGGGAAATCCTATATTACTAACGACGGAATT
TACTGTTTTGACCGATACCGAATCGGAAGAGGAAGGGATGGCAGATCTTGAAAAGCCCCTGCTTGAAAGA
GTACAGGCCACATTAGCTGCTAAATGTGATACGGAAGTTGAAAAAAAACTGCCGCTTAAATCAAAAAAAT
GATAGACGACGCAGATTTACGACACGCTCGTATTTTATTTTGTGGCTATTTGACAATAAACATGATTGTA
ATAAAAAAAAGTGTCATTCGTTTTCATCCATTAGGCTCGAGCTTTCAGCGTTAAGTAGTTGCTTGTACCG
ACGCTTCTTTTTAACTAGGTAGCGTACGAGTCGACAAATTATGAAACCGATCGAAATTATGGCGACGACC
GATAAATTGATAATAAGTCCTGTGCTCCACTCGGATTCAAAGAAAGTTTCGTACTGGAGAATAGGGAAAG
ATAGGCCTACGGCGCCACAAAACATACCGACGTAATAGCCGAACAAGGGTTTAACGTAGCGAACCAGGAC
GGCTTCTATTACTATACTATATATACAAGCCATGACAAGAAAGGTATTGATGGAAGAGAAAGCGACGGTG
ATGGAACGTATGTAGATACTATTTCCGACGCCCAGGCAAGTAGTAATGCCGAGAAACATCGTAGAGTAAC
CTAGCATGAGTTCGCTTAGATTGATGACAACGGTCTTGAATTGTACGGTCCCCTTTAGGTTAGGATGAAT
TTTCTGAAAGGCGAAAAACGACTTGTCCGCTGACTGAAATTGCGTTATCAGCGTAACGTTAAAGGTGGTG
AAACACACGAAGAAGATGGAATAGGCAAATGCACCTAGGGCGACCAGTCTGAAAGACAGGGCGGTGACGA
ATAACTGAAATGTATCCATGATTAAGATGAATTGAAAGCAGGATGAGGTGTCCCCCATCCAGGTAATATC
CCTCGTTGTTTGGTTAACGTTAGATGTTTTGTTAGAGGAGAACACTTTTGCACAGCAGACAATGTAATAA
ATAATAATCAGGAGGAATAAGATAGCCATTATCAGTACGTAGCATATAATCTGCACAGGGTTTATGTAAA
GTTGATGCGTCATCTGATATATTTCATTATTAGCGGAGAGATTGACCGCTTTGAGGTCATTGATTTCAAA
GTAGGCGCACGGAAATCCTAAATTTGGAAAGTTTATGGCTATCAGATGGACCGTGACGTTTATAAATGAC
AAGGCTGCACAGATTATAGAGACCAGCCAGATCCGTAAATTAATGGTGTCTACACGACTGGAGGCCATAC
CAGCTCTGTGATGGAGAACAGGTTTCAGAACGATACTCTGTTCTCAGAGTGGTTCGGCCAGAGTTTGTCC
GATGTAAGATTTCCGGACAATGTCACCGTTTATTCTCAAGCCGACTCGGCGGTGAGTTTTGAAAACGTCA
GGCAGCCGATAAAACTGGTTCGCGCAGCGATGGGTTCAGGGAAAACAACAGCTTTGATTCATTTTTTGAA
ACAGGTACCCAAGGAACTATCTGTCCTTTTGATTTCTTGCCGTAAAACGTTCGCTGCGGAAATTTTGCA
Features (pLannotate 1.2.2; 19 found; start..end, strand, type, name):
     94..135     +  misc_feature   MCS (fragment): pBluescript multiple cloning site
    147..165     -  promoter       T3 promoter: promoter for bacteriophage T3 RNA polymerase
    210..226     -  protein_bind   lac operator: The lac repressor binds to the lac operator to inhibit transcription in E. coli. This inhibition can be relieved by adding lactose or isopropyl-β-D-thiogalactopyranoside (IPTG). lac repressor encoded by lacI
    234..264     -  promoter       lac promoter: promoter for the E. coli lac operon
    279..300     -  protein_bind   CAP binding site: CAP binding activates transcription in the presence of cAMP. E. coli catabolite activator protein
    313..405     -  CDS            lacI (fragment): lac repressor; lacI; The lac repressor binds to the lac operator to inhibit transcription in E. coli. This inhibition can be relieved by adding lactose or isopropyl-β-D-thiogalactopyranoside (IPTG).
    588..1176    -  rep_origin     ori: high-copy-number ColE1/pMB1/pBR322/pUC origin of replication
   1347..2207    -  CDS            AmpR: β-lactamase; bla; confers resistance to ampicillin, carbenicillin, and related antibiotics
   2208..2312    -  promoter       AmpR promoter: bla
   2339..2767    +  rep_origin     f1 ori (sequence partly withheld): f1 bacteriophage origin of replication; arrow indicates direction of (+) strand synthesis
   2798..2955    -  CDS            lacZα (fragment): LacZα fragment of β-galactosidase; lacZ fragment
   2958..2976    +  promoter       T7 promoter: promoter for bacteriophage T7 RNA polymerase
   2985..3056    +  misc_feature   MCS (fragment): pBluescript multiple cloning site
   3344..3733    +  CDS            U67 (fragment): UL95_HHV6Z - Protein inferred from homology: Swiss-Prot protein existence level 3. From Human herpesvirus 6B (strain Z29) (HHV-6 variant B) (Human B lymphotropic virus).
   3736..4077    +  CDS            U68: UL96_HHV6Z - Protein inferred from homology: Swiss-Prot protein existence level 3. From Human herpesvirus 6B (strain Z29) (HHV-6 variant B) (Human B lymphotropic virus).
   4083..5771    +  CDS            U69: GCVK_HHV6Z - Also known as CH2R. Protein inferred from homology: Swiss-Prot protein existence level 3. Phosphorylates the antiviral nucleoside analog ganciclovir. From Human herpesvirus 6B (strain Z29) (HHV-6 variant B) (Human B lymphotropic virus).
   5782..7245    +  CDS            U70: AN_HHV6Z - Also known as CH3R. Protein inferred from homology: Swiss-Prot protein existence level 3. Plays a role in processing non linear or branched viral DNA intermediates in order to promote the production of mature packaged unit-length linear progeny viral DNA molecules. Exhibits endonuclease and exonuclease activities and accepts both double-stranded and single- stranded DNA as substrate. Exonuclease digestion of DNA is in the 5'-> 3' direction and the products are 5'-monophosphate nucleosides. Additionally, forms a recombinase with the major DNA-binding protein, which displays strand ex
   7515..8546    -  CDS            gM: GM_HHV6Z - Protein inferred from homology: Swiss-Prot protein existence level 3. Envelope glycoprotein important for virion assembly and egress. Plays a role in the correct incorporation of gH-gL into virion membrane. Directs the glycoprotein N (gN) to the host trans-Golgi network. From Human herpesvirus 6B (strain Z29) (HHV-6 variant B) (Human B lymphotropic virus).
   8559..100     +  CDS            U73 (fragment) (across the origin): OBP_HHV6Z - Also known as CH6R. Protein inferred from homology: Swiss-Prot protein existence level 3. Probably involved in DNA replication. Binds the origin of replication (ori) (By similarity). From Human herpesvirus 6B (strain Z29) (HHV-6 variant B) (Human B lymphotropic virus).
