[The description below was written by a language model from this plasmid's Addgene catalogue record and pLannotate feature annotations shown in this document.]
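Description:
pH6Z-227 is a bacterial cloning plasmid that carries a restriction fragment of the human herpesvirus 6B strain Z29 genome, one member of a set of clones made during restriction mapping and molecular cloning of that genome. The backbone is pKSm13-, a Stratagene phagemid similar to pBluescript. The feature table shows the expected backbone parts: a high-copy ColE1/pUC origin for replication in E. coli, a β-lactamase gene with its own promoter for ampicillin selection, and an f1 origin that allows single-stranded DNA rescue with helper phage. It also shows a lac promoter/operator with a lacZα fragment, interrupted by the insert in the multiple cloning site. T7 and T3 phage promoters flank the cloning site and serve as sequencing primer sites, and they could drive in vitro transcription across the insert from either end.

The insert is recorded as the HindIII H fragment, about 5.6 kb, covering roughly bases 104,427 to 110,002 of the viral genome. The depositor lists U68 through U72 as the associated genes. The annotation of the 8,827 nt sequence agrees with this. It finds complete reading frames for U68, U69 (the ganciclovir kinase homologue), U70 (alkaline nuclease) and, on the opposite strand, glycoprotein M, which presumably corresponds to the depositor's U72. Partial U67 and U73 reading frames lie at the fragment ends. U71 is not called separately in the table. No heterologous eukaryotic promoter, tag or reporter is annotated, so the viral genes are present only in their native genomic context. The plasmid is best suited as a source of cloned HHV-6B DNA for sequencing, probes, PCR templates or subcloning of individual genes.
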