Addgene plasmid #85237: pH6Z-227
Purpose: Plasmid clone containing HHV-6B(Z29) restriction endonuclease fragment
Depositing lab: Philip Pellett. Depositing organization: Centers for Disease Control and Prevention. Publication: Restriction endonuclease mapping and molecular cloning of the human herpesvirus 6 variant B strain Z29 genome. Lindquester GJ, Inoue N, Allen RD, Castelli JW, Stamey FR, Dambaugh TR, O'Brian JJ, Danovich RM, Frenkel N, Pellett PE. Arch Virol. 1996;141(2):367-79. PubMed 8634027.
Backbone
  Vector backbone: pKSm13-
  Backbone manufacturer: Stratagene, similar to pBluescript SK+
  Vector type: cloning vector
Growth in bacteria
  Bacterial resistance: Ampicillin, 100 μg/mL
  Growth temperature: 37°C
  Growth strain: DH5alpha
  Copy number: High Copy
Gene/Insert
  Gene/Insert name: fragment of the human herpesvirus 6B strain Z29 genome (alt name: NC_000898)
  Insert size (bp): 5600
  Cloning method: Unknown
  Sequencing primers: 5′ T7; 3′ T3
Terms and licenses: Academic/Nonprofit Terms; Industry Terms: Not Available to Industry
Depositor comments: restriction enzyme fragment = HindIII H; Range (bases) = 104,427-110,002; Associated Genes = U68, U69, U70, U71, U72
How to cite: pH6Z-227 was a gift from Philip Pellett (Addgene plasmid # 85237 ; http://n2t.net/addgene:85237 ; RRID:Addgene_85237)
